Addgene plasmid #142573: TFORF0249
Purpose: Lentiviral vector for overexpressing transcription factor ORFs with unique 24-bp barcodes. Barcodes facilitate identification of transcription factors in pooled screens.
Depositing lab: Feng Zhang. Depositing organization: Broad Institute. Publication: A transcription factor atlas of directed differentiation. Joung J, Ma S, Tay T, Geiger-Schuller KR, Kirchgatterer PC, Verdine VK, Guo B, Arias-Garcia MA, Allen WE, Singh A, Kuksenko O, Abudayyeh OO, Gootenberg JS, Fu Z, Macrae RK, Buenrostro JD, Regev A, Zhang F. Cell. 2023 Jan 5;186(1):209-229.e26. doi: 10.1016/j.cell.2022.11.026. PubMed 36608654.
Backbone
  Vector backbone: pLX_TRC317
  Backbone manufacturer: Broad Institute Genetic Perturbation Platform
  Backbone size w/o insert (bp): 8264
  Vector type: Mammalian Expression, Lentiviral
  Selectable markers: Puromycin
Growth in bacteria
  Bacterial resistance: Ampicillin, 100 μg/mL
  Growth temperature: 30°C
  Growth strain: NEB Stable
  Copy number: High Copy
Gene/Insert
  Gene/Insert name: CAMTA2
  Species: H. sapiens (human)
  Insert size (bp): 3707
  Entrez Gene: CAMTA2
  Promoter: EF1a
  Cloning method: Unknown
  Sequencing primers: 5′ GGGTGGAGACTGAAGTTAGGCCAG; 3′ CACATAGCGTAAAAGGAGCAACATAG
Terms and licenses: Academic/Nonprofit Terms; Industry Terms: Not Available to Industry
Depositor comments: NM_001171168,ENST00000361571 . The transcription factor ORF portion of this plasmid was synthesized by Genewiz. Please test multiple small colonies in case of plasmid recombination. To make this collection available in a timely manner, a portion of this collection was not fully sequenced by Addgene. If an Addgene verified full plasmid sequence is not available, please contact us prior to placing an order to request the full sequence.
How to cite: TFORF0249 was a gift from Feng Zhang (Addgene plasmid # 142573 ; http://n2t.net/addgene:142573 ; RRID:Addgene_142573)
