[The description below was written by a language model from this plasmid's Addgene catalogue record and pLannotate feature annotations shown in this document.]
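Description:
TFORF0249 is a third-generation, self-inactivating lentiviral expression plasmid built on the pLX_TRC317 backbone and carrying the human transcription factor CAMTA2 as its open reading frame. It belongs to a barcoded transcription factor ORF collection in which each construct carries a unique 24-bp barcode, so that the overexpressed factor can be identified in pooled screens. In bacteria the plasmid replicates from a high-copy ColE1/pUC-type origin and is selected with ampicillin through the β-lactamase gene. An f1 origin and remnants of a lac/lacZα cloning region flanked by T7 and T3 promoters are also present in the backbone. The depositor notes that the plasmid can recombine, as is common for LTR-containing vectors, and that the ORF portion was made by gene synthesis.

The viral genome is transcribed in packaging cells from an RSV promoter fused to a truncated HIV-1 5' LTR. It includes the Ψ packaging signal with a gag fragment, the Rev response element for nuclear export of the full-length RNA, and a cPPT/CTS. It ends in a ΔU3 3' LTR that inactivates LTR promoter activity after integration, followed by an SV40 polyadenylation signal. Within the provirus, an SV40 early promoter drives puromycin N-acetyltransferase for selection of transduced mammalian cells. Downstream, the strong constitutive EF-1α promoter drives the CAMTA2 coding sequence, and a WPRE after the ORF enhances transcript expression. The feature table does not annotate the barcode itself; a short U6 promoter fragment is called between the ORF and the WPRE. The construct is used for stable CAMTA2 overexpression, for example in pooled directed-differentiation screens.
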