Features (pLannotate 1.2.2; 31 found; start..end, strand, type, name):
      5..231     +  promoter       RSV promoter: Rous sarcoma virus enhancer/promoter
    232..412     +  LTR            5' LTR (truncated): truncated 5' long terminal repeat (LTR) from HIV-1
    459..584     +  misc_feature   HIV-1 Ψ: packaging signal of human immunodeficiency virus type 1
    568..931     +  CDS            HIV-1 gag (fragment): gag protein from human immunodeficiency virus 1; gag
   1077..1310    +  misc_feature   RRE: The Rev response element (RRE) of HIV-1 allows for Rev-dependent mRNA export from the nucleus to the cytoplasm.
   1687..1713    +  CDS            Rev (fragment): human immunodeficiency virus 1 (HIV-1) Rev protein; rev; enhances nuclear export of unspliced and incompletely spliced viral mRNAs
   1720..1743    +  promoter       SV40 promoter (fragment): SV40 early promoter
   1744..1815    +  promoter       SV40 promoter (fragment): SV40 enhancer and early promoter
   1839..1974    +  rep_origin     SV40 ori: SV40 origin of replication
   2020..2616    +  CDS            PuroR (fragment): puromycin N-acetyltransferase; pac from Streptomyces; confers resistance to puromycin
   2665..2782    +  misc_feature   cPPT/CTS: central polypurine tract and central termination sequence of HIV-1
   2847..2913    +  CDS            small t antigen (fragment): SV40 (simian virus 40) small t antigen
   2920..4098    +  promoter       EF-1α promoter: strong constitutive promoter for human elongation factor EF-1α
   4184..7717    +  CDS            CAMTA2: CMTA2_HUMAN - Also known as KIAA0909. Experimental evidence at protein level: Swiss-Prot protein existence level 1. Transcription activator. May act as tumor suppressor. From Homo sapiens (Human).
   7733..7786    +  promoter       U6 promoter (fragment): RNA polymerase III promoter for human U6 snRNA
   7828..8416    +  misc_feature   WPRE: woodchuck hepatitis virus posttranscriptional regulatory element
   8467..8486    +  misc_feature   cPPT/CTS (fragment): central polypurine tract and central termination sequence of HIV-1
   8488..8721    +  LTR            3' LTR (ΔU3): self-inactivating 3' long terminal repeat (LTR) from HIV-1
   8799..8920    +  polyA_signal   SV40 poly(A) signal: SV40 polyadenylation signal
   8960..9095    +  rep_origin     SV40 ori: SV40 origin of replication
   9116..9134    -  promoter       T7 promoter: promoter for bacteriophage T7 RNA polymerase
   9142..9297    +  CDS            lacZα (fragment): LacZα fragment of β-galactosidase; lacZ fragment
   9302..9730    +  rep_origin     f1 ori (sequence partly withheld): f1 bacteriophage origin of replication; arrow indicates direction of (+) strand synthesis
   9783..9887    +  promoter       AmpR promoter: bla
   9888..10748   +  CDS            AmpR: β-lactamase; bla; confers resistance to ampicillin, carbenicillin, and related antibiotics
  10919..11507   +  rep_origin     ori: high-copy-number ColE1/pMB1/pBR322/pUC origin of replication
  11690..11782   +  CDS            lacI (fragment): lac repressor; lacI; The lac repressor binds to the lac operator to inhibit transcription in E. coli. This inhibition can be relieved by adding lactose or isopropyl-β-D-thiogalactopyranoside (IPTG).
  11795..11816   +  protein_bind   CAP binding site: CAP binding activates transcription in the presence of cAMP. E. coli catabolite activator protein
  11831..11861   +  promoter       lac promoter: promoter for the E. coli lac operon
  11865..11887   +  protein_bind   lac operator (fragment): The lac repressor binds to the lac operator to inhibit transcription in E. coli. This inhibition can be relieved by adding lactose or isopropyl-β-D-thiogalactopyranoside (IPTG). lac repressor encoded by lacI
  11930..11948   +  promoter       T3 promoter: promoter for bacteriophage T3 RNA polymerase
>Addgene plasmid #142573 | TFORF0249 | addgene full sequence | sequence record 454984 | Addgene NGS Result
TTAATGTAGTCTTATGCAATACTCTTGTAGTCTTGCAACATGGTAACGATGAGTTAGCAACATGCCTTAC
AAGGAGAGAAAAAGCACCGTGCATGCCGATTGGTGGAAGTAAGGTGGTACGATCGTGCCTTATTAGGAAG
GCAACAGACGGGTCTGACATGGATTGGACGAACCACTGAATTGCCGCATTGCAGAGATATTGTATTTAAG
TGCCTAGCTCGATACATAAACGGGTCTCTCTGGTTAGACCAGATCTGAGCCTGGGAGCTCTCTGGCTAAC
TAGGGAACCCACTGCTTAAGCCTCAATAAAGCTTGCCTTGAGTGCTTCAAGTAGTGTGTGCCCGTCTGTT
GTGTGACTCTGGTAACTAGAGATCCCTCAGACCCTTTTAGTCAGTGTGGAAAATCTCTAGCAGTGGCGCC
CGAACAGGGACTTGAAAGCGAAAGGGAAACCAGAGGAGCTCTCTCGACGCAGGACTCGGCTTGCTGAAGC
GCGCACGGCAAGAGGCGAGGGGCGGCGACTGGTGAGTACGCCAAAAATTTTGACTAGCGGAGGCTAGAAG
GAGAGAGATGGGTGCGAGAGCGTCAGTATTAAGCGGGGGAGAATTAGATCGCGATGGGAAAAAATTCGGT
TAAGGCCAGGGGGAAAGAAAAAATATAAATTAAAACATATAGTATGGGCAAGCAGGGAGCTAGAACGATT
CGCAGTTAATCCTGGCCTGTTAGAAACATCAGAAGGCTGTAGACAAATACTGGGACAGCTACAACCATCC
CTTCAGACAGGATCAGAAGAACTTAGATCATTATATAATACAGTAGCAACCCTCTATTGTGTGCATCAAA
GGATAGAGATAAAAGACACCAAGGAAGCTTTAGACAAGATAGAGGAAGAGCAAAACAAAAGTAAGACCAC
CGCACAGCAAGCGGCCGCTGATCTTCAGACCTGGAGGAGGAGATATGAGGGACAATTGGAGAAGTGAATT
ATATAAATATAAAGTAGTAAAAATTGAACCATTAGGAGTAGCACCCACCAAGGCAAAGAGAAGAGTGGTG
CAGAGAGAAAAAAGAGCAGTGGGAATAGGAGCTTTGTTCCTTGGGTTCTTGGGAGCAGCAGGAAGCACTA
TGGGCGCAGCGTCAATGACGCTGACGGTACAGGCCAGACAATTATTGTCTGGTATAGTGCAGCAGCAGAA
CAATTTGCTGAGGGCTATTGAGGCGCAACAGCATCTGTTGCAACTCACAGTCTGGGGCATCAAGCAGCTC
CAGGCAAGAATCCTGGCTGTGGAAAGATACCTAAAGGATCAACAGCTCCTGGGGATTTGGGGTTGCTCTG
GAAAACTCATTTGCACCACTGCTGTGCCTTGGAATGCTAGTTGGAGTAATAAATCTCTGGAACAGATTTG
GAATCACACGACCTGGATGGAGTGGGACAGAGAAATTAACAATTACACAAGCTTAATACACTCCTTAATT
GAAGAATCGCAAAACCAGCAAGAAAAGAATGAACAAGAATTATTGGAATTAGATAAATGGGCAAGTTTGT
GGAATTGGTTTAACATAACAAATTGGCTGTGGTATATAAAATTATTCATAATGATAGTAGGAGGCTTGGT
AGGTTTAAGAATAGTTTTTGCTGTACTTTCTATAGTGAATAGAGTTAGGCAGGGATATTCACCATTATCG
TTTCAGACCCACCTCCCAACCCCGAGGGGACCCATGCATTGCATCTCAATTAGTCAGCAACCAGGTGTGG
AAAGTCCCCAGGCTCCCCAGCAGGCAGAAGTATGCAAAGCATGCGTCTCAATTAGTCAGCAACCATAGTC
CCGCCCCTAACTCCGCCCATCCCGCCCCTAACTCCGCCCAGTTCCGCCCATTCTCCGCCCCATGGCTGAC
TAATTTTTTTTATTTATGCAGAGGCCGAGGCCGCCTCGGCCTCTGAGCTATTCCAGAAGTAGTGAGGAGG
CTTTTTTGGAGGCCTAGGCTTTTGCAAAAAGCTTTCTAGAGGTACCACCGGAGCTTACCATGACCGAGTA
CAAGCCCACGGTGCGCCTCGCCACCCGCGACGACGTCCCCAGGGCCGTACGCACCCTCGCCGCCGCGTTC
GCCGACTACCCCGCCACGCGCCACACCGTCGATCCGGACCGCCACATCGAGCGGGTCACCGAGCTGCAAG
AACTCTTCCTCACGCGCGTCGGGCTCGACATCGGCAAGGTGTGGGTCGCGGACGACGGCGCCGCCGTGGC
GGTCTGGACCACGCCGGAGAGCGTCGAAGCGGGGGCGGTGTTCGCCGAGATCGGCCCGCGCATGGCCGAG
TTGAGCGGTTCCCGGCTGGCCGCGCAGCAACAGATGGAAGGCCTCCTGGCGCCGCACCGGCCCAAGGAGC
CCGCGTGGTTCCTGGCCACCGTCGGCGTCTCGCCCGACCACCAGGGCAAGGGTCTGGGCAGCGCCGTCGT
GCTCCCCGGAGTGGAGGCGGCCGAGCGCGCCGGGGTGCCCGCCTTCCTGGAGACCTCCGCGCCCCGCAAC
CTCCCCTTCTACGAGCGGCTCGGCTTCACCGTCACCGCCGACGTCGAGGTGCCCGAAGGACCGCGCACCT
GGTGCATGACCCGCAAGCCCGGTGCCAGTTAACGAATTCTAGATCTTGAGACAAATGGCAGTATTCATCC
ACAATTTTAAAAGAAAAGGGGGGATTGGGGGGTACAGTGCAGGGGAAAGAATAGTAGACATAATAGCAAC
AGACATACAAACTAAAGAATTACAAAAACAAATTACAAAAATTCAAAATTTTCGGGTTTATTACAGGGAC
AGCAGAGATCCACTTTGGCGCCGGCTCGAGGCCTGCAGGTGCAAAGATGGATAAAGTTTTAAACAGAGAG
GAATCTTTGCAGCTAATGGACCTTCTAGGTCTTGAAAGGAGTGGGAATTGGCTCCGGTGCCCGTCAGTGG
GCAGAGCGCACATCGCCCACAGTCCCCGAGAAGTTGGGGGGAGGGGTCGGCAATTGAACCGGTGCCTAGA
GAAGGTGGCGCGGGGTAAACTGGGAAAGTGATGTCGTGTACTGGCTCCGCCTTTTTCCCGAGGGTGGGGG
AGAACCGTATATAAGTGCAGTAGTCGCCGTGAACGTTCTTTTTCGCAACGGGTTTGCCGCCAGAACACAG
GTAAGTGCCGTGTGTGGTTCCCGCGGGCCTGGCCTCTTTACGGGTTATGGCCCTTGCGTGCCTTGAATTA
CTTCCACCTGGCTGCAGTACGTGATTCTTGATCCCGAGCTTCGGGTTGGAAGTGGGTGGGAGAGTTCGAG
GCCTTGCGCTTAAGGAGCCCCTTCGCCTCGTGCTTGAGTTGAGGCCTGGCCTGGGCGCTGGGGCCGCCGC
GTGCGAATCTGGTGGCACCTTCGCGCCTGTCTCGCTGCTTTCGATAAGTCTCTAGCCATTTAAAATTTTT
GATGACCTGCTGCGACGCTTTTTTTCTGGCAAGATAGTCTTGTAAATGCGGGCCAAGATCTGCACACTGG
TATTTCGGTTTTTGGGGCCGCGGGCGGCGACGGGGCCCGTGCGTCCCAGCGCACATGTTCGGCGAGGCGG
GGCCTGCGAGCGCGGCCACCGAGAATCGGACGGGGGTAGTCTCAAGCTGGCCGGCCTGCTCTGGTGCCTG
GCCTCGCGCCGCCGTGTATCGCCCCGCCCTGGGCGGCAAGGCTGGCCCGGTCGGCACCAGTTGCGTGAGC
GGAAAGATGGCCGCTTCCCGGCCCTGCTGCAGGGAGCTCAAAATGGAGGACGCGGCGCTCGGGAGAGCGG
GCGGGTGAGTCACCCACACAAAGGAAAAGGGCCTTTCCGTCCTCAGCCGTCGCTTCATGTGACTCCACGG
AGTACCGGGCGCCGTCCAGGCACCTCGATTAGTTCTCGAGCTTTTGGAGTACGTCGTCTTTAGGTTGGGG
GGAGGGGTTTTATGCGATGGAGTTTCCCCACACTGAGTGGGTGGAGACTGAAGTTAGGCCAGCTTGGCAC
TTGATGTAATTCTCCTTGGAATTTGCCCTTTTTGAGTTTGGATCTTGGTTCATTCTCAAGCCTCAGACAG
TGGTTCAAAGTTTTTTTCTTCCATTTCAGGTGTCGTGAGGCTAGCACCGCCACCATGGGCACAGACTCCC
CCTCCCCCCGGCCCCTCAGGCCGGGGGTGACCTTGCCCCCTGGAGCCCTCACCATGAATACCAAGGACAC
CACCGAGGTTGCTGAAAACAGCCACCACCTGAAGATCTTTCTCCCCAAGAAGCTGCTGGAGTGTCTTCCT
CGCTGCCCGCTGCTGCCTCCAGAGAGGCTACGGTGGAATACAAATGAGGAGATTGCATCCTACCTGATCA
CCTTTGAGAAGCATGATGAGTGGCTGTCTTGTGCCCCAAAGACAAGGCCTCAGAATGGCTCCATCATCCT
CTACAATCGCAAGAAGGTGAAATATCGGAAGGATGGTTACCTCTGGAAGAAGCGGAAGGATGGGAAGACC
ACCCGAGAGGACCACATGAAGCTGAAGGTCCAGGGCATGGAGAACCCTGACATCGTCCTTGTGCACTACC
TGAACGTCCCAGCCCTGGAGGACTGTGGAAAGGGCTGCAGCCCCATCTTTTGTTCCATCAGCAGCGACCG
TCGAGAGTGGCTGAAGTGGTCCCGGGAGGAGTTGTTGGGACAGCTGAAGCCCATGTTTCATGGCATCAAG
TGGAGCTGCGGGAATGGAACAGAAGAGTTCTCTGTAGAACACCTGGTGCAGCAGATTTTGGACACCCACC
CAACCAAGCCTGCTCCCCGAACCCACGCCTGTCTCTGCAGTGGGGGGCTTGGTTCTGGGAGCCTTACCCA
CAAATGCAGCAGCACGAAACACCGCATCATCTCTCCCAAAGTGGAGCCCCGAGCTTTAACCCTGACCTCT
ATCCCCCACGCTCACCCCCCAGAGCCTCCTCCACTGATAGCCCCACTTCCCCCAGAGCTCCCCAAGGCAC
ACACCTCCCCATCTTCTTCCTCTTCTTCCTCCTCATCAGGTTTTGCAGAGCCCCTAGAAATCAGACCTAG
CCCTCCCACTTCTCGAGGGGGTTCTTCAAGAGGAGGCACTGCTATCCTCCTCCTGACAGGACTGGAGCAG
CGGGCTGGAGGCTTGACGCCCACCAGGCACTTGGCTCCACAGGCTGATCCTAGGCCTTCCATGAGTTTGG
CAGTGGTTGTAGGCACTGAGCCTTCTGCCCCACCAGCTCCTCCCAGTCCTGCCTTTGACCCTGATCGTTT
TCTCAACAGCCCCCAGAGGGGCCAGACATATGGAGGGGGGCAGGGAGTAAGCCCAGACTTCCCCGAGGCA
GAGGCCGCTCATACCCCCTGTTCTGCCCTAGAGCCTGCTGCTGCCCTGGAGCCCCAGGCAGCTGCTCGGG
GTCCCCCACCACAGTCAGTAGCAGGTGGGAGAAGAGGAAACTGCTTCTTCATCCAAGATGATGACAGTGG
GGAGGAGCTCAAGGGTCACGGGGCTGCCCCACCCATACCTTCACCCCCTCCCTCACCCCCACCCTCACCT
GCCCCCTTGGAGCCGTCAAGCAGGGTAGGAAGAGGAGAGGCCTTGTTTGGAGGACCTGTTGGGGCCAGTG
AACTGGAGCCCTTCAGTCTTTCATCATTCCCAGACCTTATGGGAGAACTCATCAGTGACGAAGCTCCAAG
CATCCCTGCTCCGACCCCCCAGCTGTCTCCTGCTCTTAGCACCATCACAGACTTCTCCCCAGAGTGGTCC
TACCCAGAGGGTGGGGTCAAGGTGCTCATCACAGGTCCTTGGACCGAAGCCGCCGAGCATTACTCCTGTG
TCTTTGATCACATCGCAGTGCCAGCCTCACTTGTCCAGCCTGGTGTCTTACGCTGCTACTGTCCCGCCCA
TGAGGTAGGGCTGGTGTCTTTGCAGGTGGCAGGGCGGGAGGGGCCCCTTTCTGCTTCTGTGCTCTTTGAG
TATCGAGCCCGCCGATTCCTGTCTCTGCCTAGTACTCAACTTGACTGGCTGTCACTGGACGACAACCAGT
TCCGGATGTCCATACTAGAGCGACTGGAGCAGATGGAGAAGCGGATGGCAGAGATCGCAGCAGCTGGGCA
GGTGCCTTGCCAGGGTCCTGATGCTCCTCCAGTTCAGGATGAAGGCCAGGGGCCTGGGTTCGAAGCACGG
GTAGTGGTCTTGGTAGAAAGCATGATCCCACGCTCCACCTGGAAGGGTCCTGAACGTCTGGCCCATGGAA
GCCCCTTCCGGGGCATGAGCCTTCTGCACCTGGCTGCTGCCCAGGGCTATGCCCGCCTCATCGAGACCCT
GAGCCAGTGGCGGAGTGTGGAGACTGGAAGCTTGGACTTAGAGCAGGAGGTTGACCCGCTCAACGTGGAT
CATTTCTCTTGCACCCCTCTGATGTGGGCTTGTGCCCTGGGACACCTGGAAGCTGCTGTGCTCCTTTTCC
GTTGGAACCGACAGGCACTGAGCATTCCCGACTCTCTGGGCCGTCTGCCATTGTCTGTGGCTCATTCCCG
GGGTCATGTGCGCCTTGCCCGCTGCCTTGAGGAACTACAGAGACAGGAGCCTTCGGTGGAGCCCCCATTT
GCCCTATCGCCACCCTCCTCCAGCCCAGACACTGGTCTGAGCAGCGTCTCCTCGCCCTCGGAGCTGTCGG
ATGGCACCTTTTCCGTCACGTCAGCCTATTCTAGTGCCCCAGATGGCAGTCCCCCCCCTGCACCTCTGCC
AGCCTCTGAGATGACTATGGAGGACATGGCCCCAGGCCAGCTTTCCTCTGGTGTCCCAGAAGCCCCCCTA
CTCCTCATGGACTATGAGGCTACCAACTCCAAGGGGCCCCTCTCCTCCCTTCCTGCCCTCCCACCAGCTT
CAGATGATGGGGCTGCTCCAGAGGACGCTGACAGCCCACAGGCTGTGGATGTGATCCCGGTGGACATGAT
CTCACTAGCCAAGCAGATCATCGAAGCCACACCGGAGCGGATTAAACGAGAGGACTTCGTGGGGCTGCCC
GAGGCTGGAGCCTCAATGCGGGAGCGGACAGGGGCTGTGGGGCTCAGTGAGACCATGTCCTGGCTGGCCA
GCTACCTGGAGAATGTGGACCATTTCCCCAGCTCAACCCCTCCCAGCGAACTGCCCTTTGAGCGAGGTCG
CCTGGCTGTCCCTTCAGCACCCTCCTGGGCAGAGTTTCTCTCTGCATCCACCAGTGGCAAGATGGAAAGT
GATTTTGCCCTGCTGACACTATCAGATCACGAGCAGCGGGAACTGTATGAGGCTGCCCGAGTCATCCAGA
CGGCCTTCCGAAAGTACAAGGGCCGGCGGCTGAAGGAGCAGCAGGAGGTAGCAGCAGCTGTAATCCAGCG
CTGTTACCGGAAGTACAAGCAGCTGACCTGGATTGCACTTAAGTTTGCACTCTATAAGAAGATGACCCAG
GCGGCCATCCTGATCCAGAGCAAGTTCCGAAGCTACTATGAACAGAAGCGATTTCAGCAGAGCCGCCGAG
CGGCTGTGCTCATCCAGCAGCACTACCGCTCCTACCGCCGCAGGCCCGGCCCTCCCCACCGGACTTCGGC
CACCCTGCCTGCCCGCAACAAAGGCTCCTTTCTCACCAAGAAGCAGGACCAGGCAGCCCGGAAGATCATG
AGATTCCTGCGGCGCTGCCGACACAGGATGAGGGAACTGAAGCAGAACCAGGAGCTGGAAGGGCTTCCCC
AGCCGGGACTGGCCACATAGTAATGAACTAGTCCGTAACTTGAAAGTATTTCGATTTCTTGGCTTTATAT
ATCTTGTGGAAAGGACGAGGTATTCACTCACGCGTCGTTTGAACGCGTTAAGTCGACAATCAACCTCTGG
ATTACAAAATTTGTGAAAGATTGACTGGTATTCTTAACTATGTTGCTCCTTTTACGCTATGTGGATACGC
TGCTTTAATGCCTTTGTATCATGCTATTGCTTCCCGTATGGCTTTCATTTTCTCCTCCTTGTATAAATCC
TGGTTGCTGTCTCTTTATGAGGAGTTGTGGCCCGTTGTCAGGCAACGTGGCGTGGTGTGCACTGTGTTTG
CTGACGCAACCCCCACTGGTTGGGGCATTGCCACCACCTGTCAGCTCCTTTCCGGGACTTTCGCTTTCCC
CCTCCCTATTGCCACGGCGGAACTCATCGCCGCCTGCCTTGCCCGCTGCTGGACAGGGGCTCGGCTGTTG
GGCACTGACAATTCCGTGGTGTTGTCGGGGAAATCATCGTCCTTTCCTTGGCTGCTCGCCTGTGTTGCCA
CCTGGATTCTGCGCGGGACGTCCTTCTGCTACGTCCCTTCGGCCCTCAATCCAGCGGACCTTCCTTCCCG
CGGCCTGCTGCCGGCTCTGCGGCCTCTTCCGCGTCTTCGCCTTCGCCCTCAGACGAGTCGGATCTCCCTT
TGGGCCGCCTCCCCGCGTCGACTTTAAGACCAATGACTTACAAGGCAGCTGTAGATCTTAGCCACTTTTT
AAAAGAAAAGGGGGGACTGGAAGGGCTAATTCACTCCCAACGAAGACAAGATCTGCTTTTTGCTTGTACT
GGGTCTCTCTGGTTAGACCAGATCTGAGCCTGGGAGCTCTCTGGCTAACTAGGGAACCCACTGCTTAAGC
CTCAATAAAGCTTGCCTTGAGTGCTTCAAGTAGTGTGTGCCCGTCTGTTGTGTGACTCTGGTAACTAGAG
ATCCCTCAGACCCTTTTAGTCAGTGTGGAAAATCTCTAGCAGTACGTATAGTAGTTCATGTCATCTTATT
ATTCAGTATTTATAACTTGCAAAGAAATGAATATCAGAGAGTGAGAGGAACTTGTTTATTGCAGCTTATA
ATGGTTACAAATAAAGCAATAGCATCACAAATTTCACAAATAAAGCATTTTTTTCACTGCATTCTAGTTG
TGGTTTGTCCAAACTCATCAATGTATCTTATCATGTCTGGCTCTAGCTATCCCGCCCCTAACTCCGCCCA
TCCCGCCCCTAACTCCGCCCAGTTCCGCCCATTCTCCGCCCCATGGCTGACTAATTTTTTTTATTTATGC
AGAGGCCGAGGCCGCCTCGGCCTCTGAGCTATTCCAGAAGTAGTGAGGAGGCTTTTTTGGAGGCCTAGGG
ACGTACCCAATTCGCCCTATAGTGAGTCGTATTACGCGCGCTCACTGGCCGTCGTTTTACAACGTCGTGA
CTGGGAAAACCCTGGCGTTACCCAACTTAATCGCCTTGCAGCACATCCCCCTTTCGCCAGCTGGCGTAAT
AGCGAAGAGGCCCGCACCGATCGCCCTTCCCAACAGTTGCGCAGCCTGAATGGCGAATGGG
[124 nt withheld, positions 9302-9425]
C
[91 nt withheld, positions 9427-9517]
A
[49 nt withheld, positions 9519-9567]
CCTTTGACGTTGGAGTCCACGTTCTTT
[37 nt withheld, positions 9595-9631]
ACCCTATCTCGGTCTATTCTTTTGATTTATAAGGGATTTTGCCGATTTCGGCCTATTGGTTAAAAAATGA
GCTGATTTAACAAAAATTTAACGCGAATTTTAACAAAATATTAACGCTTACAATTTAGGTGGCACTTTTC
GGGGAAATGTGCGCGGAACCCCTATTTGTTTATTTTTCTAAATACATTCAAATATGTATCCGCTCATGAG
ACAATAACCCTGATAAATGCTTCAATAATATTGAAAAAGGAAGAGTATGAGTATTCAACATTTCCGTGTC
GCCCTTATTCCCTTTTTTGCGGCATTTTGCCTTCCTGTTTTTGCTCACCCAGAAACGCTGGTGAAAGTAA
AAGATGCTGAAGATCAGTTGGGTGCACGAGTGGGTTACATCGAACTGGATCTCAACAGCGGTAAGATCCT
TGAGAGTTTTCGCCCCGAAGAACGTTTTCCAATGATGAGCACTTTTAAAGTTCTGCTATGTGGCGCGGTA
TTATCCCGTATTGACGCCGGGCAAGAGCAACTCGGTCGCCGCATACACTATTCTCAGAATGACTTGGTTG
AGTACTCACCAGTCACAGAAAAGCATCTTACGGATGGCATGACAGTAAGAGAATTATGCAGTGCTGCCAT
AACCATGAGTGATAACACTGCGGCCAACTTACTTCTGACAACGATCGGAGGACCGAAGGAGCTAACCGCT
TTTTTGCACAACATGGGGGATCATGTAACTCGCCTTGATCGTTGGGAACCGGAGCTGAATGAAGCCATAC
CAAACGACGAGCGTGACACCACGATGCCTGTAGCAATGGCAACAACGTTGCGCAAACTATTAACTGGCGA
ACTACTTACTCTAGCTTCCCGGCAACAATTAATAGACTGGATGGAGGCGGATAAAGTTGCAGGACCACTT
CTGCGCTCGGCCCTTCCGGCTGGCTGGTTTATTGCTGATAAATCTGGAGCCGGTGAGCGTGGGTCTCGCG
GTATCATTGCAGCACTGGGGCCAGATGGTAAGCCCTCCCGTATCGTAGTTATCTACACGACGGGGAGTCA
GGCAACTATGGATGAACGAAATAGACAGATCGCTGAGATAGGTGCCTCACTGATTAAGCATTGGTAACTG
TCAGACCAAGTTTACTCATATATACTTTAGATTGATTTAAAACTTCATTTTTAATTTAAAAGGATCTAGG
TGAAGATCCTTTTTGATAATCTCATGACCAAAATCCCTTAACGTGAGTTTTCGTTCCACTGAGCGTCAGA
CCCCGTAGAAAAGATCAAAGGATCTTCTTGAGATCCTTTTTTTCTGCGCGTAATCTGCTGCTTGCAAACA
AAAAAACCACCGCTACCAGCGGTGGTTTGTTTGCCGGATCAAGAGCTACCAACTCTTTTTCCGAAGGTAA
CTGGCTTCAGCAGAGCGCAGATACCAAATACTGTTCTTCTAGTGTAGCCGTAGTTAGGCCACCACTTCAA
GAACTCTGTAGCACCGCCTACATACCTCGCTCTGCTAATCCTGTTACCAGTGGCTGCTGCCAGTGGCGAT
AAGTCGTGTCTTACCGGGTTGGACTCAAGACGATAGTTACCGGATAAGGCGCAGCGGTCGGGCTGAACGG
GGGGTTCGTGCACACAGCCCAGCTTGGAGCGAACGACCTACACCGAACTGAGATACCTACAGCGTGAGCT
ATGAGAAAGCGCCACGCTTCCCGAAGGGAGAAAGGCGGACAGGTATCCGGTAAGCGGCAGGGTCGGAACA
GGAGAGCGCACGAGGGAGCTTCCAGGGGGAAACGCCTGGTATCTTTATAGTCCTGTCGGGTTTCGCCACC
TCTGACTTGAGCGTCGATTTTTGTGATGCTCGTCAGGGGGGCGGAGCCTATGGAAAAACGCCAGCAACGC
GGCCTTTTTACGGTTCCTGGCCTTTTGCTGGCCTTTTGCTCACATGTTCTTTCCTGCGTTATCCCCTGAT
TCTGTGGATAACCGTATTACCGCCTTTGAGTGAGCTGATACCGCTCGCCGCAGCCGAACGACCGAGCGCA
GCGAGTCAGTGAGCGAGGAAGCGGAAGAGCGCCCAATACGCAAACCGCCTCTCCCCGCGCGTTGGCCGAT
TCATTAATGCAGCTGGCACGACAGGTTTCCCGACTGGAAAGCGGGCAGTGAGCGCAACGCAATTAATGTG
AGTTAGCTCACTCATTAGGCACCCCAGGCTTTACACTTTATGCTTCCGGCTCGTATGTTGTGTGGAATTG
TGAGCGGATAACAATTTCACACAGGAAACAGCTATGACCATGATTACGCCAAGCGCGCAATTAACCCTCA
CTAAAGGGAACAAAAGCTGGAGCTGCAAGC
