>Addgene plasmid #142573 | TFORF0249 | depositor partial sequence | sequence record 279857 | Insert
ACCGCCACCATGGGCACAGACTCCCCCTCCCCCCGGCCCCTCAGGCCGGGGGTGACCTTGCCCCCTGGAG
CCCTCACCATGAATACCAAGGACACCACCGAGGTTGCTGAAAACAGCCACCACCTGAAGATCTTTCTCCC
CAAGAAGCTGCTGGAGTGTCTTCCTCGCTGCCCGCTGCTGCCTCCAGAGAGGCTACGGTGGAATACAAAT
GAGGAGATTGCATCCTACCTGATCACCTTTGAGAAGCATGATGAGTGGCTGTCTTGTGCCCCAAAGACAA
GGCCTCAGAATGGCTCCATCATCCTCTACAATCGCAAGAAGGTGAAATATCGGAAGGATGGTTACCTCTG
GAAGAAGCGGAAGGATGGGAAGACCACCCGAGAGGACCACATGAAGCTGAAGGTCCAGGGCATGGAGAAC
CCTGACATCGTCCTTGTGCACTACCTGAACGTCCCAGCCCTGGAGGACTGTGGAAAGGGCTGCAGCCCCA
TCTTTTGTTCCATCAGCAGCGACCGTCGAGAGTGGCTGAAGTGGTCCCGGGAGGAGTTGTTGGGACAGCT
GAAGCCCATGTTTCATGGCATCAAGTGGAGCTGCGGGAATGGAACAGAAGAGTTCTCTGTAGAACACCTG
GTGCAGCAGATTTTGGACACCCACCCAACCAAGCCTGCTCCCCGAACCCACGCCTGTCTCTGCAGTGGGG
GGCTTGGTTCTGGGAGCCTTACCCACAAATGCAGCAGCACGAAACACCGCATCATCTCTCCCAAAGTGGA
GCCCCGAGCTTTAACCCTGACCTCTATCCCCCACGCTCACCCCCCAGAGCCTCCTCCACTGATAGCCCCA
CTTCCCCCAGAGCTCCCCAAGGCACACACCTCCCCATCTTCTTCCTCTTCTTCCTCCTCATCAGGTTTTG
CAGAGCCCCTAGAAATCAGACCTAGCCCTCCCACTTCTCGAGGGGGTTCTTCAAGAGGAGGCACTGCTAT
CCTCCTCCTGACAGGACTGGAGCAGCGGGCTGGAGGCTTGACGCCCACCAGGCACTTGGCTCCACAGGCT
GATCCTAGGCCTTCCATGAGTTTGGCAGTGGTTGTAGGCACTGAGCCTTCTGCCCCACCAGCTCCTCCCA
GTCCTGCCTTTGACCCTGATCGTTTTCTCAACAGCCCCCAGAGGGGCCAGACATATGGAGGGGGGCAGGG
AGTAAGCCCAGACTTCCCCGAGGCAGAGGCCGCTCATACCCCCTGTTCTGCCCTAGAGCCTGCTGCTGCC
CTGGAGCCCCAGGCAGCTGCTCGGGGTCCCCCACCACAGTCAGTAGCAGGTGGGAGAAGAGGAAACTGCT
TCTTCATCCAAGATGATGACAGTGGGGAGGAGCTCAAGGGTCACGGGGCTGCCCCACCCATACCTTCACC
CCCTCCCTCACCCCCACCCTCACCTGCCCCCTTGGAGCCGTCAAGCAGGGTAGGAAGAGGAGAGGCCTTG
TTTGGAGGACCTGTTGGGGCCAGTGAACTGGAGCCCTTCAGTCTTTCATCATTCCCAGACCTTATGGGAG
AACTCATCAGTGACGAAGCTCCAAGCATCCCTGCTCCGACCCCCCAGCTGTCTCCTGCTCTTAGCACCAT
CACAGACTTCTCCCCAGAGTGGTCCTACCCAGAGGGTGGGGTCAAGGTGCTCATCACAGGTCCTTGGACC
GAAGCCGCCGAGCATTACTCCTGTGTCTTTGATCACATCGCAGTGCCAGCCTCACTTGTCCAGCCTGGTG
TCTTACGCTGCTACTGTCCCGCCCATGAGGTAGGGCTGGTGTCTTTGCAGGTGGCAGGGCGGGAGGGGCC
CCTTTCTGCTTCTGTGCTCTTTGAGTATCGAGCCCGCCGATTCCTGTCTCTGCCTAGTACTCAACTTGAC
TGGCTGTCACTGGACGACAACCAGTTCCGGATGTCCATACTAGAGCGACTGGAGCAGATGGAGAAGCGGA
TGGCAGAGATCGCAGCAGCTGGGCAGGTGCCTTGCCAGGGTCCTGATGCTCCTCCAGTTCAGGATGAAGG
CCAGGGGCCTGGGTTCGAAGCACGGGTAGTGGTCTTGGTAGAAAGCATGATCCCACGCTCCACCTGGAAG
GGTCCTGAACGTCTGGCCCATGGAAGCCCCTTCCGGGGCATGAGCCTTCTGCACCTGGCTGCTGCCCAGG
GCTATGCCCGCCTCATCGAGACCCTGAGCCAGTGGCGGAGTGTGGAGACTGGAAGCTTGGACTTAGAGCA
GGAGGTTGACCCGCTCAACGTGGATCATTTCTCTTGCACCCCTCTGATGTGGGCTTGTGCCCTGGGACAC
CTGGAAGCTGCTGTGCTCCTTTTCCGTTGGAACCGACAGGCACTGAGCATTCCCGACTCTCTGGGCCGTC
TGCCATTGTCTGTGGCTCATTCCCGGGGTCATGTGCGCCTTGCCCGCTGCCTTGAGGAACTACAGAGACA
GGAGCCTTCGGTGGAGCCCCCATTTGCCCTATCGCCACCCTCCTCCAGCCCAGACACTGGTCTGAGCAGC
GTCTCCTCGCCCTCGGAGCTGTCGGATGGCACCTTTTCCGTCACGTCAGCCTATTCTAGTGCCCCAGATG
GCAGTCCCCCCCCTGCACCTCTGCCAGCCTCTGAGATGACTATGGAGGACATGGCCCCAGGCCAGCTTTC
CTCTGGTGTCCCAGAAGCCCCCCTACTCCTCATGGACTATGAGGCTACCAACTCCAAGGGGCCCCTCTCC
TCCCTTCCTGCCCTCCCACCAGCTTCAGATGATGGGGCTGCTCCAGAGGACGCTGACAGCCCACAGGCTG
TGGATGTGATCCCGGTGGACATGATCTCACTAGCCAAGCAGATCATCGAAGCCACACCGGAGCGGATTAA
ACGAGAGGACTTCGTGGGGCTGCCCGAGGCTGGAGCCTCAATGCGGGAGCGGACAGGGGCTGTGGGGCTC
AGTGAGACCATGTCCTGGCTGGCCAGCTACCTGGAGAATGTGGACCATTTCCCCAGCTCAACCCCTCCCA
GCGAACTGCCCTTTGAGCGAGGTCGCCTGGCTGTCCCTTCAGCACCCTCCTGGGCAGAGTTTCTCTCTGC
ATCCACCAGTGGCAAGATGGAAAGTGATTTTGCCCTGCTGACACTATCAGATCACGAGCAGCGGGAACTG
TATGAGGCTGCCCGAGTCATCCAGACGGCCTTCCGAAAGTACAAGGGCCGGCGGCTGAAGGAGCAGCAGG
AGGTAGCAGCAGCTGTAATCCAGCGCTGTTACCGGAAGTACAAGCAGCTGACCTGGATTGCACTTAAGTT
TGCACTCTATAAGAAGATGACCCAGGCGGCCATCCTGATCCAGAGCAAGTTCCGAAGCTACTATGAACAG
AAGCGATTTCAGCAGAGCCGCCGAGCGGCTGTGCTCATCCAGCAGCACTACCGCTCCTACCGCCGCAGGC
CCGGCCCTCCCCACCGGACTTCGGCCACCCTGCCTGCCCGCAACAAAGGCTCCTTTCTCACCAAGAAGCA
GGACCAGGCAGCCCGGAAGATCATGAGATTCCTGCGGCGCTGCCGACACAGGATGAGGGAACTGAAGCAG
AACCAGGAGCTGGAAGGGCTTCCCCAGCCGGGACTGGCCACATAGTAATGAACTAGTCCGTAACTTGAAA
GTATTTCGATTTCTTGGCTTTATATATCTTGTGGAAAGGACGAGGTATTCACTCACGCGTCGTTTGA
