>Addgene plasmid #142573 | TFORF0249 | depositor partial sequence | sequence record 279858 | Barcode
GGTATTCACTCACGCGTCGTTTGA
